>Addgene plasmid #109621 | actc1b-mKate2-rab32a | depositor full sequence | sequence record 206558 | Full Sequence
CCACCTAAATTGTAAGCGTTAATATTTTGTTAAAATTCGCGTTAAATTTTTGTTAAATCAGCTCATTTTT
TAACCAATAGGCCGAAATCGGCAAAATCCCTTATAAATCAAAAGAATAGACCGAGATAGGGT
[37 nt withheld, positions 133-169]
AAAGAACGTGGACTCCAACGTCAAAGG
[32 nt withheld, positions 197-228]
GCTGGCTAAGAACTCATCAGCCTCCCCGGTCCATCTACCCACGTACCAATGCACCAATTGGCCACAATGA
CGGCTACTACATGGTGCCATTCCTTCCTCTTTATAGGAATGGAGACTACCTCCTGTCCAACAAGGCTCTT
GGATACGAGTACGCCTACCTGTTGGACCCAGGTCATTGCACAACACCAGAAATGCCCTCTGATCTGCAAA
AGACGTGAATATCTGTTCAGACACCCATATCCACTCTGTTCCACACAGGTCAGAGGTTTGTCCAGGAGTT
CTTGACAGAGGTGTAAAAAGTACTCAAAAATTTTACTCAAGTGAAAGTACAAGTACTTAGGGAAAATTTT
ACTCAATTAAAAGTAAAAGTATCTGGCTAGAATCTTACTTGAGTAAAAGTAAAAAAGTACTCCATTAAAA
TTGTACTTGAGTATTAAGGAAGTAAAAGTAAAAGCAAGAAAGAAAACTAGAGATTCTTGTTTAAGCTTTT
AATCTCAAAAAACATTAAATGAAATGCATACAAGGTTTTATCCTGCTTTAGAACTGTTTGTATTTAATTA
TCAAACTATAAGACAGACAATCTAATGCCAGTACACGCTACTCAAAGTTGTAAAACCTCAGATTTAACTT
CAGTAGAAGCTGATTCTCAAAATTGTTAGTGTCAAGCCTAGCTCTTTTGGGGCTGAAAAGCAATCCTGCA
GTGCTGAAAAGCCTCTCACAGGCAGCCGATGCGGGAAGAGGTGTATTAGTCTTGATAGAGAGGCTGCAAA
TAGCAGGAAACGTGAGCAGAGACTCCCTGGTGTCTGAAACACAGGCCAGATGGGCCCTCGAGCAGGAAAC
AGCTATGACCATGATTACGCCAAGCTATCAACTTTGTATAGAAAAGTTGGCACGCGCAGATTCCGTGTGG
GCCTGGTAATATCTTACCATTTTAAGCTATTTTAAGATTAGGGAAAAAAATTAAATAAAACTACTTTAAA
ATTACTTTCCTTAAAAAGCAACATATTTATTTAGTTTTTGTTTAACTGGCTCAAGATTGTAATATTTTAC
TTTTACATGTTTTTTTTAAGTACCTAAATGTGTTCAAAAGTAAAGTATGTTATTGTTTTTTTTTTTTTAA
TGTTAGCTAAGCTTTAAATTGTAATATATTACTTTTAAAAGTGACTTTTTAAAAATGTAAATAAAAAAGT
AACTATAAATGTGTAATGCATGTTATTTCTGTGGGTTTTTTAATTTTCATCTCAACTGGGCTTACAATTT
TAACATAATAAAAATCAAATCAAATCAAATCAGGCCCTTATTTGTCACATACACTCTTGTATACTGAAAT
AAACTAAATGTTGAGAAAAATTTAAATACACCAAAATAACGCATACCTTTTTTGTAATTACCTAAGTAAA
ACATTTAGTTCCTTTTTTAAGTGACTCAAGATTGTAATCTATTAATTGTAAAAGATAAAACTAGTGATCA
ATCTGACGTGCTTCTATGCAGCCTGTGAGATTAATTGTGATGTTTAATTATTAAACAATTTAAATGGATC
AAACATTTCACATGTGCTTATTGTGTCCAACAAAACCAGCAGAAGCACTTAAAAATATTGCATGACAACA
TGAGTTTTTAATGTAAATTATATATACTTCCTAAACGAAGTTAATCATATTTTCTAAAATAATAATGTCA
TTGAAATATTTAAATAAATGATAANCTTTAGTTGATTCAACATAAAATTGAAAGCAATAAGGACTTTTTT
TTTTTTACAGCGGTGAAGCAAAAGCNTGNAAATAATCATATAAATATAATAAATAAATAAATAAAATAAT
GGTTCTTGGTGCAAATATGAACACTTTAAATAAATATAGAATAAATATGATCAATAAGTCATAACGACGT
GTTTTATGTTGATTATAATTTAAACATGTTTCTAACGCAAGTTTTAAAAACTGTTTTAAAGTATTATTTT
AAGTTATAAGATCAATTTGACTCAACATTTTGTAGTGAAAATATGTTGTGTAAAATTAATATAATATACA
CTATAAAAATGCAAGGTTCCACACAATTCATTCATGTTGTCCCAACACAAATCGATTAAGTTAACAAATA
TATGTGGATTGAACATAAAAAATTAAGTTGTCCCAATGAAATCTCAAGAATTGTGTTGTTTCAGCTCATT
TTAAATAAGTAGTTTTAACAAGTAAAAAATAACATATTTTTGAGTGTGTATATATATATATTTATATATT
ACAAAATATAATAATATAAAATGTAAAAGATATAAACCATGCTACATATATTTAAGAGCTATTTTGCACA
TTACTTTTTTGCAAGCCATTTGAGTGTTTTTTTACAAATATATATTAGCTAAATATACAATATCTTAAAT
ATACAATTAATCAGACATGCAAAAAATGCATTTAACCTACATAAAAATACATGATCAACATATGTTTTAT
GCTGATTACAACTAAATCAAACGTAATGAAATTAATTTATAAAAGCGATTTAAATATGTCAATATTTTAA
GTTAAAATCACTTGAAACCTACTATAAATGAACTTAAATTTAAAAAATCTCCTTTAATTCCAATGCAGCA
CTGTTGTTTTTTCAGCTGAGGACCCCCGGTGCAGATGGTTGGCCCCCGGCCCGCTATTCTAAGGAAGCCT
TTCTTAATTTTAGGGCGGCGCTGCATGCGCTCAGATCAGATTCACGGGTGGAGAGGGTTATTTTCTCTTT
TTTATTTTTTCTTGCCTGCTCATATTTGGGCCTGTGTGAACCCCAGGCTCCGCCTCGGCCCCCAGGAGCC
GCTCTTATTTAAAGGGGATCCTCGCCTTCAGTCTTCGTCCCAGTGGAAGCATCAGTCTTGTGATAACAAC
TTGGTGAGTCCTACAGACCAGCGCTCGACTCTAGGCTTTAAATGCATTGATTTCTCTGGATTAGCTACCG
GGAGAGTTTTAACTTTGCTTATTAGTCTTGTGCTTGAACTGCTAGGTTTAAAGAGGGTTTTCTCTAATGC
ATGCATGAAGCGACAGCTGAAAACCAGAAATAGAGCGTTTGTCCTCCTGTTAAACTCTAGCCTTTCTTTG
GCATTTGTCAGTCCGAGTCTTCAGCTGCCGGCAGGAGATTGGGTTTCAGTAACACTTGCTGAGCACAAAC
TACACGTGCTTCCTTCAGATTTAATTCATTATTAATCATTCTAGATTTAAATGATCTTCTTACTCATTGC
TGATTATTTTAGCCTTGCGGAGCAGATTAAATGAGCACGTGTTTATTAAGATTGATTTAAATATAATTAA
TATTTCACCACTGTAGTTTTAAAATTGCCTTCTAAGTCATGGTTGATTTTTAATAGGTATCGGCTCTAAT
TAGATTACTATTTTGGTTTTTAAATGTTATTTCTATTTCATTTGTAGGCTCGTTTTTAATGTGATTTTAT
TAGATTCTAGTTTTAAAATCATCTTTTAGCCTTACTGAGCAGACTGAATGAACATGTTTCATTAAGATTA
ACTTCATTATAGTTAATTATTTAATCATTCTAGTGGATTATAAATCAGCTCTATTTAAATTGATTGTCGT
GTTTATTTCTATTTGATTTTTGATTATTTTTTAAGGTCGTTTTTATGTGATTTTTCCCCGATTCTAATTT
TAAACTAATTGTTTGATTTTTATATGATTCGACTCTTTTTAAATGAATTGTTTTGCTTTTTTTATTGAGC
ATATATATATATTATACAATTTCAATCAACAATTGTTGTGCTTTTTAAATGTTGTTTCTATTTCATTTCT
AGGGTCGATTTTATTCGATTCTAGTTTTAAAATCGTGATTTCTAACTCCTAACCTTACTGAGCAGACTGA
ATGAACATGTTTCATCAAGATTAACTTCATTATAGTTAATTATTGAATCGGGCTAGTGGTTTATAAATCA
GCTCTATTATAAATTAATTGTCATCATTATTTCTATTTAATTTTTATTATTTTTTTAGGATTATTTTTAA
GGGATTTTTTTCACGTTCTAGTTTTAAACTCAATGCTCATTACTGCTCACCCTTGCTGAGCAGTCTTTCG
TTAAGATTAAATTAATTAATAACCCATTCTAGTTTTAAAACAGTGTCTTAAGGCATAGCTGATATTTTAC
AAGTTTACTATTTAATATATCTCCATTTCTTTTTTTAGGGTCGATTTCATCTGATTTGATTAATTTTTAT
TATCTTCACTAAGCTTTTTGTTCTAGGTTTTATTCTCAGTATTATTACTGTTATATTTGAACTGAATTTC
TCCTCATAGTTTATTCATTTTATTTATTTATTTTTTGTTTATTCGCTATTTTGTATTTTAGTTTTTAATT
AGAAATTTTATTAGAATCGTTTTGAACTAGTTTTTATGCACTCTAACATTAATATTAAATCATAACTATT
ATTTTTATTATAATTTATTTGTGTTTATCTTTTTGTGTAGCTTTCATGTGTTTTTATTTTAGTTTTATTA
TGTTTGCATTGAATTTTTTGGACTAGTTTATATAACGATATACAGAAAAGCCATGACAACAAATGTTTTT
ATAATACCTATTAAGTATAAGCTAATCAGATTTCCACTATTCTGTTCAAAGTTAACATTATTAGCCATTC
TGATGGATCATTTGACATTTGTCATATGTCTTTATGAACACTGCTCTTTCAGATGCCACTTTTAAAGCTG
TTTTTTACAGTAAATGAACGTTTATTATTATGACATTATTTCCTAAGGCCTCTAGAGTACAGCAGGATGT
GGCGTGTGCATTACTGTGTAATTATGCTGACTGTAAATGTGCATTTATAGACTGTCAGCATGTCTGACTG
TGCGCTGTTGTGATTTGTCCTGCACAGACCAAGGCAAGTTTGTACAAAAAAGCAGGCTGCCACCATGGTG
AGCGAGCTGATTAAGGAGAACATGCACATGAAGCTGTACATGGAGGGCACCGTGAACAACCACCACTTCA
AGTGCACATCCGAGGGCGAAGGCAAGCCCTACGAGGGCACCCAGACCATGAGAATCAAGGCGGTCGAGGG
CGGCCCTCTCCCCTTCGCCTTCGACATCCTGGCTACCAGCTTCATGTACGGCAGCAAAACCTTCATCAAC
CACACCCAGGGCATCCCCGACTTCTTTAAGCAGTCCTTCCCCGAGGGCTTCACATGGGAGAGAGTCACCA
CATACGAAGACGGGGGCGTGCTGACCGCTACCCAGGACACCAGCCTCCAGGACGGCTGCCTCATCTACAA
CGTCAAGATCAGAGGGGTGAACTTCCCATCCAACGGCCCTGTGATGCAGAAGAAAACACTCGGCTGGGAG
GCCTCCACCGAGACCCTGTACCCCGCTGACGGCGGCCTGGAAGGCAGAGCCGACATGGCCCTGAAGCTCG
TGGGCGGGGGCCACCTGATCTGCAACTTGAAGACCACATACAGATCCAAGAAACCCGCTAAGAACCTCAA
GATGCCCGGCGTCTACTATGTGGACAGAAGACTGGAAAGAATCAAGGAGGCCGACAAAGAGACCTACGTC
GAGCAGCACGAGGTGGCTGTGGCCAGATACTGCGACCTCCCTAGCAAACTGGGGCACAGAGACCCAGCTT
TCTTGTACAAAGTGGTGGCAGGCGGGTCCGTGTCGGAGTGTAAGGAGTATCTGTTTAAAGTTTTGGTTAT
CGGGGAACTTGGTGTGGGAAAGACTAGCATCATCAAGCGATATGTTCACCAGCTCTTCTCGCAACACTAC
AGAGCGACCATAGGCGTGGATTTTGCTCTCAAAGTCCTAAACTGGGACAGCAAAACACTAGTACGACTAC
AGCTGTGGGACATCGCAGGTCAGGAGCGCTTTGGAAACATGACCAGAGTTTACTACAAAGAGGCAGTGGG
TGCATTTATTGTGTTTGACATTACTCGAGGCTCCACGTTTGAGGCTGTTTCAAAATGGAAGCATGATTTG
GATACCAAGGTGAAACTGGCCAATGGCAATCCTATACCTTCAGTCCTTCTGGCCAATAAATGCGACCAGA
AGAAAGACGGATCCAACAATTCCTCACTCATGGACAACTTCTGCAAGGAGGCTGGCTTTTTGGGTTGGTT
TGAAACATCAGCCAAGGAGAACATCAACGTGGACGAGGCTGCCCGGTTCTTGGTGGAGAACATCCTTCTC
AATGATAAAGGTCTTCCGTACGAAGAGAACAATGGTGACAAGATTAAACTAGACCAACAAACTGCTCCTG
CTGAGAGCAAGTCAGGTTGCTGCTAGCAACTTTATTATACATAGTTGATAATTCACTGGCCGTCGTTTTA
CGGTACCATCGATGATGATCCAGACATGATAAGATACATTGATGAGTTTGGACAAACCACAACTAGAATG
CAGTGAAAAAAATGCTTTATTTGTGAAATTTGTGATGCTATTGCTTTATTTGTAACCATTATAAGCTGCA
ATAAACAAGTTAACAACAACAATTGCATTCATTTTATGTTTCAGGTTCAGGGGGAGGTGTGGGAGGTTTT
TTAAAGCAAGTAAAACCTCTACAAATGTGGTATGGCTGATTATGATCCTCTAGATCAGATCTGCGAAGAT
ACGGCCACGGGTGCTCTTGATCCTGTGGCTGATTTTGGACTGTGCTGCTCGCAGCTGCTGATGAATCACA
TACTTCCTCCATTTTCTTCCACTGATTGACTGTTATAATTTCCCTAATTTCCAGGTCAAGGTGCTGTGCA
TTGTGGTAATAGATGTGACATGACGTCACTTCCAAAGGACCAATGAACATGTCTGACCAATTTCATATAA
TGTGAAAACGATTTTCATAGGCAGAATAAATAACATTTAAATTAAACTGGGCATCAGCGCAATTCAATTG
GTTTGGTAATAGCAAGGGAAAATAGAATGAAGTGATCTCCAAAAAATAAGTACTTTTTGACTGTAAATAA
AATTGTAAGGAGTAAAAAGTACTTTTTTTTCTAAAAAAATGTAATTAAGTAAAAGTAAAAGTATTGATTT
TTAATTGTACTCAAGTAAAGTAAAAATCCCCAAAAATAATACTTAAGTACAGTAATCAAGTAAAATTACT
CAAGTACTTTACACCTCTGGTTCTTGACCCCCTACCTTCAGCAAGCCCAGCAGATCCACTAGTTCTAGAG
CGGCCGCCACCGCGGTGGAGCTCCAGCTTTTGTTCCCTTTAGTGAGGGTTAATTGCGCGCTTGGCGTAAT
CATGGTCATAGCTGTTTCCTGTGTGAAATTGTTATCCGCTCACAATTCCACACAACATACGAGCCGGAAG
CATAAAGTGTAAAGCCTGGGGTGCCTAATGAGTGAGCTAACTCACATTAATTGCGTTGCGCTCACTGCCC
GCTTTCCAGTCGGGAAACCTGTCGTGCCAGCTGCATTAATGAATCGGCCAACGCGCGGGGAGAGGCGGTT
TGCGTATTGGGCGCTCTTCCGCTTCCTCGCTCACTGACTCGCTGCGCTCGGTCGTTCGGCTGCGGCGAGC
GGTATCAGCTCACTCAAAGGCGGTAATACGGTTATCCACAGAATCAGGGGATAACGCAGGAAAGAACATG
TGAGCAAAAGGCCAGCAAAAGGCCAGGAACCGTAAAAAGGCCGCGTTGCTGGCGTTTTTCCATAGGCTCC
GCCCCCCTGACGAGCATCACAAAAATCGACGCTCAAGTCAGAGGTGGCGAAACCCGACAGGACTATAAAG
ATACCAGGCGTTTCCCCCTGGAAGCTCCCTCGTGCGCTCTCCTGTTCCGACCCTGCCGCTTACCGGATAC
CTGTCCGCCTTTCTCCCTTCGGGAAGCGTGGCGCTTTCTCATAGCTCACGCTGTAGGTATCTCAGTTCGG
TGTAGGTCGTTCGCTCCAAGCTGGGCTGTGTGCACGAACCCCCCGTTCAGCCCGACCGCTGCGCCTTATC
CGGTAACTATCGTCTTGAGTCCAACCCGGTAAGACACGACTTATCGCCACTGGCAGCAGCCACTGGTAAC
AGGATTAGCAGAGCGAGGTATGTAGGCGGTGCTACAGAGTTCTTGAAGTGGTGGCCTAACTACGGCTACA
CTAGAAGGACAGTATTTGGTATCTGCGCTCTGCTGAAGCCAGTTACCTTCGGAAAAAGAGTTGGTAGCTC
TTGATCCGGCAAACAAACCACCGCTGGTAGCGGTGGTTTTTTTGTTTGCAAGCAGCAGATTACGCGCAGA
AAAAAAGGATCTCAAGAAGATCCTTTGATCTTTTCTACGGGGTCTGACGCTCAGTGGAACGAAAACTCAC
GTTAAGGGATTTTGGTCATGAGATTATCAAAAAGGATCTTCACCTAGATCCTTTTAAATTAAAAATGAAG
TTTTAAATCAATCTAAAGTATATATGAGTAAACTTGGTCTGACAGTTACCAATGCTTAATCAGTGAGGCA
CCTATCTCAGCGATCTGTCTATTTCGTTCATCCATAGTTGCCTGACTCCCCGTCGTGTAGATAACTACGA
TACGGGAGGGCTTACCATCTGGCCCCAGTGCTGCAATGATACCGCGAGACCCACGCTCACCGGCTCCAGA
TTTATCAGCAATAAACCAGCCAGCCGGAAGGGCCGAGCGCAGAAGTGGTCCTGCAACTTTATCCGCCTCC
ATCCAGTCTATTAATTGTTGCCGGGAAGCTAGAGTAAGTAGTTCGCCAGTTAATAGTTTGCGCAACGTTG
TTGCCATTGCTACAGGCATCGTGGTGTCACGCTCGTCGTTTGGTATGGCTTCATTCAGCTCCGGTTCCCA
ACGATCAAGGCGAGTTACATGATCCCCCATGTTGTGCAAAAAAGCGGTTAGCTCCTTCGGTCCTCCGATC
GTTGTCAGAAGTAAGTTGGCCGCAGTGTTATCACTCATGGTTATGGCAGCACTGCATAATTCTCTTACTG
TCATGCCATCCGTAAGATGCTTTTCTGTGACTGGTGAGTACTCAACCAAGTCATTCTGAGAATAGTGTAT
GCGGCGACCGAGTTGCTCTTGCCCGGCGTCAATACGGGATAATACCGCGCCACATAGCAGAACTTTAAAA
GTGCTCATCATTGGAAAACGTTCTTCGGGGCGAAAACTCTCAAGGATCTTACCGCTGTTGAGATCCAGTT
CGATGTAACCCACTCGTGCACCCAACTGATCTTCAGCATCTTTTACTTTCACCAGCGTTTCTGGGTGAGC
AAAAACAGGAAGGCAAAATGCCGCAAAAAAGGGAATAAGGGCGACACGGAAATGTTGAATACTCATACTC
TTCCTTTTTCAATATTATTGAAGCATTTATCAGGGTTATTGTCTCATGAGCGGATACATATTTGAATGTA
TTTAGAAAAATAAACAAATAGGGGTTCCGCGCACATTTCCCCGAAAAGTG
Features (pLannotate 1.2.2; 21 found; start..end, strand, type, name):
      7..228     -  rep_origin     M13 ori (fragment) (sequence partly withheld): M13 bacteriophage origin of replication; arrow indicates direction of (+) strand synthesis
    228..515     +  CDS            tyr (fragment) (sequence partly withheld): TYRO_ORYLA - Also known as tyro. Experimental evidence at transcript level: Swiss-Prot protein existence level 2. This is a copper-containing oxidase that functions in the formation of pigments such as melanins and other polyphenolic compounds. From Oryzias latipes (Japanese rice fish) (Japanese killifish).
   1097..1117    +  protein_bind   attB4: mutant version of attB; core recombination site for the Gateway® BP reaction BP Clonase™
   2025..2041    -  promoter       copia promoter (fragment): strong promoter from the Drosophila transposable element copia (Sinclair et al., 1986)
   5093..5113    +  protein_bind   attB1: mutant version of attB; core recombination site for the Gateway® BP reaction BP Clonase™
   5123..5818    +  CDS            mKate2: mKate2 is a basic (constitutively fluorescent) red fluorescent protein published in 2009, derived from Entacmaea quadricolor. It is reported to be a rapidly-maturing monomer with moderate acid sensitivity.
   5820..5844    -  protein_bind   attB2: mutant version of attB; recombination site for the Gateway® BP reaction BP Clonase™
   5864..6481    +  CDS            RAB32 (fragment): RAB32_HUMAN - Experimental evidence at protein level: Swiss-Prot protein existence level 1. Acts as an A-kinase anchoring protein by binding to the type II regulatory subunit of protein kinase A and anchoring it to the mitochondrion. Also involved in synchronization of mitochondrial fission (PubMed:12186851). Plays a role in the maturation of phagosomes that engulf pathogens, such as S.aureus and M.tuberculosis (PubMed:21255211). Plays an important role in the control of melanin production and melanosome biogenesis (PubMed:23084991). In concert with RAB38, regulates the proper trafficking of m
   6485..6505    -  protein_bind   attB3: mutant version of attB; core recombination site for the Gateway® BP reaction BP Clonase™
   6509..6529    +  CDS            lacZα (fragment): LacZα fragment of β-galactosidase; lacZ fragment
   6545..6679    -  polyA_signal   SV40 poly(A) signal: SV40 polyadenylation signal
   6702..6785    -  CDS            large T antigen (fragment): large T antigen from SV40 (simian virus 40)
   7351..7391    -  misc_feature   MCS (fragment): pBluescript multiple cloning site
   7404..7422    -  promoter       T3 promoter: promoter for bacteriophage T3 RNA polymerase
   7467..7483    -  protein_bind   lac operator: The lac repressor binds to the lac operator to inhibit transcription in E. coli. This inhibition can be relieved by adding lactose or isopropyl-β-D-thiogalactopyranoside (IPTG). lac repressor encoded by lacI
   7491..7521    -  promoter       lac promoter: promoter for the E. coli lac operon
   7536..7557    -  protein_bind   CAP binding site: CAP binding activates transcription in the presence of cAMP. E. coli catabolite activator protein
   7570..7662    -  CDS            lacI (fragment): lac repressor; lacI; The lac repressor binds to the lac operator to inhibit transcription in E. coli. This inhibition can be relieved by adding lactose or isopropyl-β-D-thiogalactopyranoside (IPTG).
   7845..8433    -  rep_origin     ori: high-copy-number ColE1/pMB1/pBR322/pUC origin of replication
   8604..9464    -  CDS            AmpR: β-lactamase; bla; confers resistance to ampicillin, carbenicillin, and related antibiotics
   9465..9569    -  promoter       AmpR promoter: bla
