>Addgene plasmid #109621 | actc1b-mKate2-rab32a | addgene full sequence | sequence record 221225 | Addgene NGS Result
GCAAGTTTGTACAAAAAAGCAGGCTGCCACCATGGTGAGCGAGCTGATTAAGGAGAACATGCACATGAAG
CTGTACATGGAGGGCACCGTGAACAACCACCACTTCAAGTGCACATCCGAGGGCGAAGGCAAGCCCTACG
AGGGCACCCAGACCATGAGAATCAAGGCGGTCGAGGGCGGCCCTCTCCCCTTCGCCTTCGACATCCTGGC
TACCAGCTTCATGTACGGCAGCAAAACCTTCATCAACCACACCCAGGGCATCCCCGACTTCTTTAAGCAG
TCCTTCCCCGAGGGCTTCACATGGGAGAGAGTCACCACATACGAAGACGGGGGCGTGCTGACCGCTACCC
AGGACACCAGCCTCCAGGACGGCTGCCTCATCTACAACGTCAAGATCAGAGGGGTGAACTTCCCATCCAA
CGGCCCTGTGATGCAGAAGAAAACACTCGGCTGGGAGGCCTCCACCGAGACCCTGTACCCCGCTGACGGC
GGCCTGGAAGGCAGAGCCGACATGGCCCTGAAGCTCGTGGGCGGGGGCCACCTGATCTGCAACTTGAAGA
CCACATACAGATCCAAGAAACCCGCTAAGAACCTCAAGATGCCCGGCGTCTACTATGTGGACAGAAGACT
GGAAAGAATCAAGGAGGCCGACAAAGAGACCTACGTCGAGCAGCACGAGGTGGCTGTGGCCAGATACTGC
GACCTCCCTAGCAAACTGGGGCACAGAGACCCAGCTTTCTTGTACAAAGTGGTGGCAGGCGGGTCCGTGT
CGGAGTGTAAGGAGTATCTGTTTAAAGTTTTGGTTATCGGGGAACTTGGTGTGGGAAAGACTAGCATCAT
CAAGCGATATGTTCACCAGCTCTTCTCGCAACACTACAGAGCGACCATAGGCGTGGATTTTGCTCTCAAA
GTCCTAAACTGGGACAGCAAAACACTAGTACGACTACAGCTGTGGGACATCGCAGGTCAGGAGCGCTTTG
GAAACATGACCAGAGTTTACTACAAAGAGGCAGTGGGTGCATTTATTGTGTTTGACATTACTCGAGGCTC
CACGTTTGAGGCTGTTTCAAAATGGAAGCATGATTTGGATACCAAGGTGAAACTGGCCAATGGCAATCCT
ATACCTTCAGTCCTTCTGGCCAATAAATGCGACCAGAAGAAAGACGGATCCAACAATTCCTCACTCATGG
ACAACTTCTGCAAGGAGGCTGGCTTTTTGGGTTGGTTTGAAACATCAGCCAAGGAGAACATCAACGTGGA
CGAGGCTGCCCGGTTCTTGGTGGAGAACATCCTTCTCAATGATAAAGGTCTTCCGTACGAAGAGAACAAT
GGTGACAAGATTAAACTAGACCAACAAACTGCTCCTGCTGAGAGCAAGTCAGGTTGCTGCTAGCAACTTT
ATTATACATAGTTGATAATTCACTGGCCGTCGTTTTACGGTACCATCGATGATGATCCAGACATGATAAG
ATACATTGATGAGTTTGGACAAACCACAACTAGAATGCAGTGAAAAAAATGCTTTATTTGTGAAATTTGT
GATGCTATTGCTTTATTTGTAACCATTATAAGCTGCAATAAACAAGTTAACAACAACAATTGCATTCATT
TTATGTTTCAGGTTCAGGGGGAGGTGTGGGAGGTTTTTTAAAGCAAGTAAAACCTCTACAAATGTGGTAT
GGCTGATTATGATCCTCTAGATCAGATCTGCGAAGATACGGCCACGGGTGCTCTTGATCCTGTGGCTGAT
TTTGGACTGTGCTGCTCGCAGCTGCTGATGAATCACATACTTCCTCCATTTTCTTCCACTGATTGACTGT
TATAATTTCCCTAATTTCCAGGTCAAGGTGCTGTGCATTGTGGTAATAGATGTGACATGACGTCACTTCC
AAAGGACCAATGAACATGTCTGACCAATTTCATATAATGTGAAAACGATTTTCATAGGCAGAATAAATAA
CATTTAAATTAAACTGGGCATCAGCGCAATTCAATTGGTTTGGTAATAGCAAGGGAAAATAGAATGAAGT
GATCTCCAAAAAATAAGTACTTTTTGACTGTAAATAAAATTGTAAGGAGTAAAAAGTACTTTTTTTTCTA
AAAAAATGTAATTAAGTAAAAGTAAAAGTATTGATTTTTAATTGTACTCAAGTAAAGTAAAAATCCCCAA
AAATAATACTTAAGTACAGTAATCAAGTAAAATTACTCAAGTACTTTACACCTCTGGTTCTTGACCCCCT
ACCTTCAGCAAGCCCAGCAGATCCACTAGTTCTAGAGCGGCCGCCACCGCGGTGGAGCTCCAGCTTTTGT
TCCCTTTAGTGAGGGTTAATTGCGCGCTTGGCGTAATCATGGTCATAGCTGTTTCCTGTGTGAAATTGTT
ATCCGCTCACAATTCCACACAACATACGAGCCGGAAGCATAAAGTGTAAAGCCTGGGGTGCCTAATGAGT
GAGCTAACTCACATTAATTGCGTTGCGCTCACTGCCCGCTTTCCAGTCGGGAAACCTGTCGTGCCAGCTG
CATTAATGAATCGGCCAACGCGCGGGGAGAGGCGGTTTGCGTATTGGGCGCTCTTCCGCTTCCTCGCTCA
CTGACTCGCTGCGCTCGGTCGTTCGGCTGCGGCGAGCGGTATCAGCTCACTCAAAGGCGGTAATACGGTT
ATCCACAGAATCAGGGGATAACGCAGGAAAGAACATGTGAGCAAAAGGCCAGCAAAAGGCCAGGAACCGT
AAAAAGGCCGCGTTGCTGGCGTTTTTCCATAGGCTCCGCCCCCCTGACGAGCATCACAAAAATCGACGCT
CAAGTCAGAGGTGGCGAAACCCGACAGGACTATAAAGATACCAGGCGTTTCCCCCTGGAAGCTCCCTCGT
GCGCTCTCCTGTTCCGACCCTGCCGCTTACCGGATACCTGTCCGCCTTTCTCCCTTCGGGAAGCGTGGCG
CTTTCTCATAGCTCACGCTGTAGGTATCTCAGTTCGGTGTAGGTCGTTCGCTCCAAGCTGGGCTGTGTGC
ACGAACCCCCCGTTCAGCCCGACCGCTGCGCCTTATCCGGTAACTATCGTCTTGAGTCCAACCCGGTAAG
ACACGACTTATCGCCACTGGCAGCAGCCACTGGTAACAGGATTAGCAGAGCGAGGTATGTAGGCGGTGCT
ACAGAGTTCTTGAAGTGGTGGCCTAACTACGGCTACACTAGAAGAACAGTATTTGGTATCTGCGCTCTGC
TGAAGCCAGTTACCTTCGGAAAAAGAGTTGGTAGCTCTTGATCCGGCAAACAAACCACCGCTGGTAGCGG
TGGTTTTTTTGTTTGCAAGCAGCAGATTACGCGCAGAAAAAAAGGATCTCAAGAAGATCCTTTGATCTTT
TCTACGGGGTCTGACGCTCAGTGGAACGAAAACTCACGTTAAGGCATTTTGGTCATGAGATTATCAAAAA
GGATCTTCACCTAGATCCTTTTAAATTAAAAATGAAGTTTTAAATCAATCTAAAGTATATATGAGTAAAC
TTGGTCTGACAGTTACCAATGCTTAATCAGTGAGGCACCTATCTCAGCGATCTGTCTATTTCGTTCATCC
ATAGTTGCCTGACTCCCCGTCGTGTAGATAACTACGATACGGGAGGGCTTACCATCTGGCCCCAGTGCTG
CAATGATACCGCGAGACCCACGCTCACCGGCTCCAGATTTATCAGCAATAAACCAGCCAGCCGGAAGGGC
CGAGCGCAGAAGTGGTCCTGCAACTTTATCCGCCTCCATCCAGTCTATTAATTGTTGCCGGGAAGCTAGA
GTAAGTAGTTCGCCAGTTAATAGTTTGCGCAACGTTGTTGCCATTGCTACAGGCATCGTGGTGTCACGCT
CGTCGTTTGGTATGGCTTCATTCAGCTCCGGTTCCCAACGATCAAGGCGAGTTACATGATCCCCCATGTT
GTGCAAAAAAGCGGTTAGCTCCTTCGGTCCTCCGATCGTTGTCAGAAGTAAGTTGGCCGCAGTGTTATCA
CTCATGGTTATGGCAGCACTGCATAATTCTCTTACTGTCATGCCATCCGTAAGATGCTTTTCTGTGACTG
GTGAGTACTCAACCAAGTCATTCTGAGAATAGTGTATGCGGCGACCGAGTTGCTCTTGCCCGGCGTCAAT
ACGGGATAATACCGCGCCACATAGCAGAACTTTAAAAGTGCTCATCATTGGAAAACGTTCTTCGGGGCGA
AAACTCTCAAGGATCTTACCGCTGTTGAGATCCAGTTCGATGTAACCCACTCGTGCACCCAACTGATCTT
CAGCATCTTTTACTTTCACCAGCGTTTCTGGGTGAGCAAAAACAGGAAGGCAAAATGCCGCAAAAAAGGG
AATAAGGGCGACACGGAAATGTTGAATACTCATACTCTTCCTTTTTCAATATTATTGAAGCATTTATCAG
GGTTATTGTCTCATGAGCGGATACATATTTGAATGTATTTAGAAAAATAAACAAATAGGGGTTCCGCGCA
CATTTCCCCGAAAAGTGCCACCTAAATTGTAAGCGTTAATATTTTGTTAAAATTCGCGTTAAATTTTTGT
TAAATCAGCTCATTTTTTAACCAATAGGCCGAAATCGGCAAAATCCCTTATAAATCAAAAGAATAGACCG
AGATAGGGT
[37 nt withheld, positions 4630-4666]
AAAGAACGTGGACTCCAACGTCAAAGG
[32 nt withheld, positions 4694-4725]
GCTGGCTAAGAACTCATCAGCCTCCCCGGTCCATCTACCCACGTACCAATGCACCAATTGGCCACAATGA
CGGCTACTACATGGTGCCATTCCTTCCTCTTTATAGGAATGGAGACTACCTCCTGTCCAACAATGCTCTT
GGATACGAGTACGCCTACCTGTTGGACCCAGGTCATTGCACAACACCAGAAATGCCCTCTGATCTGCAAA
AGACGTGAATATCTGTTCAGACACCCATATCCACTCTGTTCCACACAGGTCAGAGGTTTGTCCAGGAGTT
CTTGACAGAGGTGTAAAAAGTACTCAAAAATTTTACTCAAGTGAAAGTACAAGTACTTAGGGAAAATTTT
ACTCAATTAAAAGTAAAAGTATCTGGCTAGAATCTTACTTGAGTAAAAGTAAAAAAGTACTCCATTAAAA
TTGTACTTGAGTATTAAGGAAGTAAAAGTAAAAGCAAGAAAGAAAACTAGAGATTCTTGTTTAAGCTTTT
AATCTCAAAAAACATTAAATGAAATGCATACAAGGTTTTATCCTGCTTTAGAACTGTTTGTATTTAATTA
TCAAACTATAAGACAGACAATCTAATGCCAGTACACGCTACTCAAAGTTGTAAAACCTCAGATTTAACTT
CAGTAGAAGCTGATTCTCAAAATTGTTAGTGTCAAGCCTAGCTCTTTTGGGGCTGAAAAGCAATCCTGCA
GTGCTGAAAAGCCTCTCACAGGCAGCCGATGCGGGAAGAGGTGTATTAGTCTTGATAGAGAGGCTGCAAA
TAGCAGGAAACGTGAGCAGAGACTCCCTGGTGTCTGAAACACAGGCCAGATGGGCCCTCGAGCAGGAAAC
AGCTATGACCATGATTACGCCAAGCTATCAACTTTGTATAGAAAAGTTGGCACGCGCAGATTCCGTGTGG
GCCTGGTAATATCTTACCATTTTAAGCTATTTTAAGATTAGGGAAAAAAATTAAATAAAACTACTTTAAA
ATTACTTTCCTTAAAAAGCAACATATTTATTTAGTTTTTGTTTAACTGGCTCAAGATTGTAATATTTTAC
TTTTACATGTTTTTTTAAGTACCTAAATGTGTTCAAAAGTAAAGTATGTTATTGTTTTTTTTTTTTAATG
TTAGCTAAGCTTTAAATTGTAATATATTACTTTTAAAAGTGACTTTTTAAAAATGTAAATAAAAAAGTAA
CTATAAATGTGTAATGCATGTTATTTCTGTGGGTTTTTAATTTTCATCTCAACTGGGCTTACAATTTTAA
CATAATAAAAATCAAATCAAATCAAATCAGGCCCTTATTTGTCACATACACTCTTGTATACTGAAATAAA
CTAAATGTTGAGAAAAATTTAAATACACCAAAATAACGCATACCTTTTTTGTAATTACCTAAGTAAAACA
TTTAGTTCCTTTTTTAAGTGACTCAAGATTGTAATCTATTAATTGTAAAAGATAAAACTAGTGATCAATC
TGACGTGCTTCTATGCAGCCTGTGAGATTAATTGTGATGTTTAATTATTAAACAATTTAAATGGATCAAA
CATTTCACATGTGCTTATTGTGTCCAACAAAACCAGCAGAAGCACTTAAAAATATTGCATGACAACATGA
GTTTTTAATGTAAATTATATATACTTCCTAAACGAAGTTAATCATATTTCTAAAATAATAATGTCATTGA
AATATTTAAATAAATGATAAGCTTTAGTTGATTCAACATAAAATTGAAAGCAATAAGGACTTTTTTTTTT
TACAGCGGTGAAGCAAAAGCATGTAATAATCATATAATATAATAAATAAATAAATAAATAATGGCTCTTG
GTGCAAATATGAACACTTTAAATAAATATAGAATAAATATGATCAATAAGTCATAACGATGTGTTTTATG
TTGATTATAATTTAAACATGTTTCTAACGCAAGTTTTAAAAACTGTTTTAAAGTATTATTTTAAGTTATA
AGATCAATTTGACTCAACATTTTGTAGTGAAAATATGTTGTGTAAAATTAATATAATATACACTATAAAA
ATGCAGGGTTCCACACAATACATTAATGTTGTCCCAACACAAATCGATTAAGTTAACAAATATATGTGGA
TTGAACATAAAAAATTAAGTTGTCCCAATGAAATCTCAAGAATTGTGTTGTTTCAGCTCATTTTAAATAA
GTAGTTTTAACAAGTAAAAAATAACATATTTTTGAGTGTGTATATATATATATTACAAAATATAATAATA
TAAAATGTAAAAGATATAAACCATGCTACATATATTTAAGAGCTATTTTGCACATTACTTTTTTGCAAGC
CATTTTAGTGTTTTTTTTACAAATATATATTAGCTAAATATACAATATCTTAAATATACAATTAATCAGA
CATGCAATTAATGCATTTAACCTACATAAAAATACATGATCAACATATGTTTTATGCTGATTACAACTAA
ATCAAACGTAATGAAATTAATTTATAAAAGCGATTTAAATATGTCAATATTTTAAGTTAAAATCACTTGA
AACCTACTATAAATGAACTTAAATTAAAAAAATCTCCTTTAATTCCAATGCAACAGTGTTGTTTTTTCAG
CTGAGGACCCCCGGTGCAGATGGTTGGCCCCCGGCCCGCTATTCTAAGGAAGCCTTTCTTAATTTTAGGG
CGGCGCTGCATGCGCTCAGATCAGATTCACGGGTGGAGAGGGTTATTTTCTCTTTTTTATTTTTTCTTGC
CTGCTCATATTTGGGCCTGTGTGAACCCCAGGCTCCGCCTCGGCCCCCAGGAGCCGCTCTTATTTAAAGG
GGATCCTCGCCTTCAGTCTTCGTCCCAGTGGAAGCATCAGTCTTGTGATAACAACTTGGTGAGTCCTACA
GACCAGCGCTCGACTCTAGGCTTTAAATGCATTGATTTCTCTGGATTAGCTACCGGGAGAGTTTTAACTT
TGCTTATTAGTCTTGTGCTCGAACTGCTAGGTTTAAAGAGTGTTTTCTCTAATGCATGCATGAAGCGACA
GCTGAAAACCAGAAATAGAGCGTTTGTCCTCCTGTTAAACTCTAGCCTTTCTTTGGCATTTGTCAGTCCG
AGTCTTCAGCTGCCGGCAGGAGATTGGGTTTCAGTAACACTTGCTGAGCACAAACTACACGTGCTTTCTT
CAGATTTAATTCATTATTAATCATTCTAGATTTAAATGATGTTCTTACTCATTGCTGATTATTTTAGCCT
TGCGGAGCAGATTAAATGAGCACGTGTTTCATTAAGATTGATTTAAATATAATTAATATTTCACCACTGT
AGTTTTAAAATTGCCTTCTAAGTCATGGTTGATTTTTAATAGGTATCGGCTCTAATTAGATTACTATTTT
GGTTTTTAAATGTTATTTCTATTTCATTTGTAGGCTCGTTTTTAATGTGATTTTATTAGATTCTAGTTTT
AAAATCATCTCTTAGCCTTAATGAGCAGACTGAATGAACATGTTTCATTAAGATTAACTTCATTATAATG
AATTATTTAATCATTCTAGTGGGTTATAAATCAGCTCTATTTAAATTAATTGTCGTGTTTATTTCTATTT
AATTTTTGATTATTTTTTCAGGGTCGTTTTTATGTGATTTTTTCCCGTTTCTAATTTTAAACTAATTGTT
TGATTTTTATATGATTCGACTCTTTTTAAATGAATTGTTTTGCTTTTTTTATTGAGCATATATATATTAT
ACAATTTCAATCAACAATTGTTGTGCTTTTTAAATGTTGTTTCTATTTCATTTCTAGGGTCGATTTTATT
CGATTCTAGTTTTAAAATCGTGATTTTTAACTTCTAACCTTACTGAGCAGACTGAATGAACATGTTTCAT
CAAGATTAACTTCATTATAGTTAATTATTGAATCGTGCTAGTGGTTTATAAATCAGCTCTATTTAAATTA
ATCATCATCATTATTTCTATTTAATTTTTATTATTTCTTTAGGATTATTTTTATGTGATTTTTTTCACGT
TCTAGTTTTAAACTCAATGCTCATTACTGCTCACCCTTGCTGAGCAGTCTTTCGTTAAGATTAAATTAAT
TAATAACCATTCTAGTTTTAAAACAGTGTCTTAAGGCATAGCTGATATTTTACAAGTTTACTATTTAATA
TATCTCCTTTCTTTTTTTAGGGTCGATTTCATCTGATTTGATTAATTTTTATTATCTTCACTAAGCTTTT
TGTTCTAGGTTTTATTCTCAGTATTATTACTGTTATATTTGAACTGAATTTCTCCTCATAGTTTATTCAT
TTTATTTATTTATTTTTTGTTTATTCGCTATTTTGTATTTTAGTTTTTAATTAGAAATTTTATTAGAATC
GTTTTGAACTAGTTTTTATGCACTCTAACATTAATATTAAATCATAACTATTATTTTTATTATAATTTAT
TTGTGTTTATCTTTTTGTGTAGCTTTCATGTGTTTTTATTTTAGTTTTATTATGTTTGCATTGAATTTTT
TGGACTAGTTTATATAACGATATACAGAAAAGCCATGACAACAAATGTTTTTATAATACCTATTAAGTAT
AAGCTAATCAGATTTCCACTATTCTGTTCAAAGTTAACATTATTAGCCATTCTGATGGATCATTTGACAT
TTGTCATATGTCTTTATGAACACTGCTCTTTCAGATGCCACTTTTAAAGCTGTTTTTTACAGTAAATGAA
CGTTTATTATTATGACATTATTTCCTAAGGCCTCTAGAGTACAGCAGGATGTGGCGTGTGCATTACCGTG
TAATTATGCTGACTGTAAATGTGCATTTATAGACTGTCAGCATGTCTGACTGTGCGCTGTTGTGATTGGT
CCTGCACAGACCAAG
Features (pLannotate 1.2.2; 21 found; start..end, strand, type, name):
      2..22      +  protein_bind   attB1: mutant version of attB; core recombination site for the Gateway® BP reaction BP Clonase™
     32..727     +  CDS            mKate2: mKate2 is a basic (constitutively fluorescent) red fluorescent protein published in 2009, derived from Entacmaea quadricolor. It is reported to be a rapidly-maturing monomer with moderate acid sensitivity.
    729..753     -  protein_bind   attB2: mutant version of attB; recombination site for the Gateway® BP reaction BP Clonase™
    773..1390    +  CDS            RAB32 (fragment): RAB32_HUMAN - Experimental evidence at protein level: Swiss-Prot protein existence level 1. Acts as an A-kinase anchoring protein by binding to the type II regulatory subunit of protein kinase A and anchoring it to the mitochondrion. Also involved in synchronization of mitochondrial fission (PubMed:12186851). Plays a role in the maturation of phagosomes that engulf pathogens, such as S.aureus and M.tuberculosis (PubMed:21255211). Plays an important role in the control of melanin production and melanosome biogenesis (PubMed:23084991). In concert with RAB38, regulates the proper trafficking of m
   1394..1414    -  protein_bind   attB3: mutant version of attB; core recombination site for the Gateway® BP reaction BP Clonase™
   1418..1438    +  CDS            lacZα (fragment): LacZα fragment of β-galactosidase; lacZ fragment
   1454..1588    -  polyA_signal   SV40 poly(A) signal: SV40 polyadenylation signal
   1611..1694    -  CDS            large T antigen (fragment): large T antigen from SV40 (simian virus 40)
   2260..2300    -  misc_feature   MCS (fragment): pBluescript multiple cloning site
   2313..2331    -  promoter       T3 promoter: promoter for bacteriophage T3 RNA polymerase
   2376..2392    -  protein_bind   lac operator: The lac repressor binds to the lac operator to inhibit transcription in E. coli. This inhibition can be relieved by adding lactose or isopropyl-β-D-thiogalactopyranoside (IPTG). lac repressor encoded by lacI
   2400..2430    -  promoter       lac promoter: promoter for the E. coli lac operon
   2445..2466    -  protein_bind   CAP binding site: CAP binding activates transcription in the presence of cAMP. E. coli catabolite activator protein
   2479..2571    -  CDS            lacI (fragment): lac repressor; lacI; The lac repressor binds to the lac operator to inhibit transcription in E. coli. This inhibition can be relieved by adding lactose or isopropyl-β-D-thiogalactopyranoside (IPTG).
   2754..3342    -  rep_origin     ori: high-copy-number ColE1/pMB1/pBR322/pUC origin of replication
   3513..4373    -  CDS            AmpR: β-lactamase; bla; confers resistance to ampicillin, carbenicillin, and related antibiotics
   4374..4478    -  promoter       AmpR promoter: bla
   4504..4725    -  rep_origin     M13 ori (fragment) (sequence partly withheld): M13 bacteriophage origin of replication; arrow indicates direction of (+) strand synthesis
   4725..5012    +  CDS            tyr (fragment) (sequence partly withheld): TYRO_ORYLA - Also known as tyro. Experimental evidence at transcript level: Swiss-Prot protein existence level 2. This is a copper-containing oxidase that functions in the formation of pigments such as melanins and other polyphenolic compounds. From Oryzias latipes (Japanese rice fish) (Japanese killifish).
   5594..5614    +  protein_bind   attB4: mutant version of attB; core recombination site for the Gateway® BP reaction BP Clonase™
   6515..6531    -  promoter       copia promoter (fragment): strong promoter from the Drosophila transposable element copia (Sinclair et al., 1986)
