[The description below was written by a language model from this plasmid's Addgene catalogue record and pLannotate feature annotations shown in this document.]
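Description:
actc1b-mKate2-rab32a is a zebrafish expression plasmid of about 9.6 kb, assembled by multisite Gateway cloning, for muscle-specific production of a red fluorescent Rab32a fusion protein. It is propagated in E. coli as a high-copy plasmid through a ColE1/pUC-type origin and selected with ampicillin via the β-lactamase gene. A fragment of an M13/f1 phage origin and pBluescript-derived remnants (lac promoter/operator, T3 promoter, partial polylinker) are also present. The catalogue lists pDONR P2R-P3 as the backbone, but this appears to describe the entry clone that carried rab32a. The sequenced plasmid has recombined attB4, attB1, attB2 and attB3 sites and ampicillin resistance, as expected of a finished expression clone rather than a donor vector.

The payload follows the order of the att sites. The roughly 4 kb between attB4 and attB1 has no meaningful annotation (a short "copia promoter" hit is probably spurious) and presumably holds the actc1b muscle actin promoter implied by the plasmid name and stated purpose. mKate2, a monomeric, fast-maturing red fluorescent protein, lies between attB1 and attB2. The zebrafish rab32a coding sequence, recognised by homology to human RAB32, lies between attB2 and attB3, so mKate2 is at the N terminus of the GTPase. An SV40 polyadenylation signal follows the cassette. A fragment matching medaka tyrosinase flanks the cassette; this may reflect Tol2 transposon arm sequence, although the record does not state that Tol2 elements are present.

The depositor and repository sequences carry the same features in the same order and differ by only a few bases in length. The associated publication used in vivo screening to study T-tubule formation, consistent with use of this construct to image Rab32a localisation in zebrafish muscle fibres.
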