Addgene plasmid #109621: actc1b-mKate2-rab32a
Purpose: Muscle specific zebrafish expression of mKate2 fused to rab32a
Depositing lab: Rob Parton. Depositing organization: University of Queensland, Institute for Molecular Bioscience. Publication: In vivo cell biological screening identifies an endocytic capture mechanism for T-tubule formation. Hall TE, Martel N, Ariotti N, Xiong Z, Lo HP, Ferguson C, Rae J, Lim YW, Parton RG. Nat Commun. 2020 Jul 24;11(1):3711. doi: 10.1038/s41467-020-17486-w. PubMed 32709891.
Backbone
  Vector backbone: pDONR p2R-p3
  Vector type: Zebrafish plasmids
Growth in bacteria
  Bacterial resistance: Ampicillin, 100 μg/mL
  Growth temperature: 37°C
  Growth strain: DH5alpha
  Copy number: High Copy
Gene/Insert
  Gene/Insert name: rab32a
  Species: D. rerio (zebrafish)
  Entrez Gene: rab32a (a.k.a. cb914, hm:zehn1770, rab32, zgc:110481)
  Tag / fusion protein: mKate2 (N terminal on insert)
  Cloning method: Gateway Cloning
Terms and licenses: Academic/Nonprofit Terms; Industry Terms: Not Available to Industry
How to cite: actc1b-mKate2-rab32a was a gift from Rob Parton (Addgene plasmid # 109621 ; http://n2t.net/addgene:109621 ; RRID:Addgene_109621)
